Addgene plasmid #82884: pDONR223_DOK1_WT
Purpose: Gateway Donor vector containing DOK1, part of the Target Accelerator Plasmid Collection.
Depositing lab: Jesse Boehm & Matthew Meyerson & David Root. Depositing organization: Broad Institute. Publication: High-throughput Phenotyping of Lung Cancer Somatic Mutations. Berger AH, Brooks AN, Wu X, Shrestha Y, Chouinard C, Piccioni F, Bagul M, Kamburov A, Imielinski M, Hogstrom L, Zhu C, Yang X, Pantel S, Sakai R, Watson J, Kaplan N, Campbell JD, Singh S, Root DE, Narayan R, Natoli T, Lahr DL, Tirosh I, Tamayo P, Getz G, Wong B, Doench J, Subramanian A, Golub TR, Meyerson M, Boehm JS. Cancer Cell. 2016 Aug 8;30(2):214-28. doi: 10.1016/j.ccell.2016.06.022. Epub 2016 Jul 28. PubMed 27478040.
Backbone
  Vector backbone: pDONR223
  Backbone manufacturer: Invitrogen
  Vector type: Gateway Entry vector
Growth in bacteria
  Bacterial resistance: Spectinomycin, 50 μg/mL
  Growth temperature: 37°C
  Growth strain: DH5alpha
  Copy number: High Copy
Gene/Insert
  Gene/Insert name: DOK1
  Species: H. sapiens (human)
  GenBank ID: NM_001381
  Entrez Gene: DOK1 (a.k.a. P62DOK, pp62)
  Promoter: None
  Cloning method: Gateway Cloning
  Sequencing primers: 5′ M13pUC-fwd; 3′ M13-Rev
Terms and licenses: Academic/Nonprofit Terms; Industry Terms: Not Available to Industry
Depositor comments: CLOSED (stop codon immediately follows insert)
How to cite: pDONR223_DOK1_WT was a gift from Jesse Boehm & Matthew Meyerson & David Root (Addgene plasmid # 82884 ; http://n2t.net/addgene:82884 ; RRID:Addgene_82884)
