[The description below was written by a language model from this plasmid's Addgene catalogue record and pLannotate feature annotations shown in this document.]
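Description:
pDONR223_DOK1_WT is a Gateway entry clone built on the Invitrogen pDONR223 backbone, carrying the wild-type open reading frame of human DOK1 (also known as P62DOK or pp62). It is a 4,239 nt bacterial plasmid maintained in E. coli through a high-copy ColE1/pUC-type origin and selected with spectinomycin via the aadA (SmR) aminoglycoside adenylyltransferase gene. The resistance gene sits downstream of a fragment of a class 1 integron Pc promoter and a remnant of a gentamicin acetyltransferase gene. Other small backbone remnants are annotated as well, including lacZα and lacI fragments. rrnB T1 and T2 terminators are also present; in vectors of this kind they serve to insulate the cloning region from read-through transcription.

The DOK1 coding sequence is flanked on both sides by attL recombination sites. The automated annotation labels both as attL3 variants, in opposite orientations. These sites allow the insert to be moved by an LR Clonase reaction into any compatible Gateway destination vector. The record lists no promoter for the insert, so the plasmid is a shuttle and storage clone, not an expression construct; a T7 promoter lies just outside the downstream attL site, pointing back toward the insert. The depositor notes that the clone is "closed", with a stop codon immediately after the ORF, so destination vectors can add N-terminal but not C-terminal fusions. DOK1 encodes an enzymatically inert adaptor protein that scaffolds signalling complexes. The plasmid belongs to the Target Accelerator Plasmid Collection, associated with high-throughput phenotyping of lung cancer somatic mutations, where a wild-type clone would plausibly act as the reference for mutant alleles.
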