Features (pLannotate 1.2.2; 12 found; start..end, strand, type, name):
     38..74      -  CDS            lacZα (fragment): LacZα fragment of β-galactosidase; lacZ fragment
     91..186     +  protein_bind   attL3: mutant version of attL; recombination site for the Gateway® LR reaction LR Clonase™
    192..1634    +  CDS            DOK1 (sequence withheld): DOK1_HUMAN - Experimental evidence at protein level: Swiss-Prot protein existence level 1. DOK proteins are enzymatically inert adaptor or scaffolding proteins. They provide a docking platform for the assembly of multimolecular signaling complexes. DOK1 appears to be a negative regulator of the insulin signaling pathway. Modulates integrin activation by competing with talin for the same binding site on ITGB3. From Homo sapiens (Human).
   1642..1737    -  protein_bind   attL3: mutant version of attL; recombination site for the Gateway® LR reaction LR Clonase™
   1756..1774    -  promoter       T7 promoter: promoter for bacteriophage T7 RNA polymerase
   1964..1987    +  promoter       Pc promoter (fragment): intI1 (promoter lies within the coding sequence); class 1 integron promoter
   2163..2219    +  CDS            GmR (fragment): gentamycin acetyltransferase; aacC1; confers resistance to gentamycin
   2226..3017    +  CDS            SmR: aminoglycoside adenylyltransferase (Murphy, 1985); aadA; confers resistance to spectinomycin and streptomycin
   3110..3698    +  rep_origin     ori: high-copy-number ColE1/pMB1/pBR322/pUC origin of replication
   3881..3973    +  CDS            lacI (fragment): lac repressor; lacI; The lac repressor binds to the lac operator to inhibit transcription in E. coli. This inhibition can be relieved by adding lactose or isopropyl-β-D-thiogalactopyranoside (IPTG).
   4028..4055    -  terminator     rrnB T2 terminator: transcription terminator T2 from the E. coli rrnB gene
   4187..4230    +  terminator     rrnB T1 terminator: Escherichia coli rrnB; transcription terminator T1 from the E. coli rrnB gene
>Addgene plasmid #82884 | pDONR223_DOK1_WT | addgene full sequence | sequence record 162203 | Addgene NGS Result
GGCAGTTCCCTACTCTCGCGTTAACGCTAGCATGGATGTTTTCCCAGTCACGACGTTGTAAAACGACGGC
CAGTCTTAAGCTCGGGCCCCAAATAATGATTTTATTTTGACTGATAGTGACCTGTTCGTTGCAACAAATT
GATGAGCAATGCTTTTTTATAATGCCAACTTTGTACAAAAAAGTTGGCACC
[1443 nt withheld, positions 192-1634]
TGATTGCCAACTTTCTTGTACAAAGTTGGCATTATAAGAAAGCATTGCTTATCAATTTGTTGCAACGAAC
AGGTCACTATCAGTCAAAATAAAATCATTATTTGCCATCCAGCTGATATCCCCTATAGTGAGTCGTATTA
CATGGTCATAGCTGTTTCCTGGCAGCTCTGGCCCGTGTCTCAAAATCTCTGATGTTACATTGCACAAGAT
AAAAATATATCATCATGCCTCCTCTAGACCAGCCAGGACAGAAATGCCTCGACTTCGCTGCTACCCAAGG
TTGCCGGGTGACGCACACCGTGGAAACGGATGAAGGCACGAACCCAGTGGACATAAGCCTGTTCGGTTCG
TAAGCTGTAATGCAAGTAGCGTATGCGCTCACGCAACTGGTCCAGAACCTTGACCGAACGCAGCGGTGGT
AACGGCGCAGTGGCGGTTTTCATGGCTTGTTATGACTGTTTTTTTGGGGTACAGTCTATGCCTCGGGCAT
CCAAGCAGCAAGCGCGTTACGCCGTGGGTCGATGTTTGATGTTATGGAGCAGCAACGATGTTACGCAGCA
GGGCAGTCGCCCTAAAACAAAGTTAAACATTATGAGGGAAGCGGTGATCGCCGAAGTATCGACTCAACTA
TCAGAGGTAGTTGGCGTCATCGAGCGCCATCTCGAACCGACGTTGCTGGCCGTACATTTGTACGGCTCCG
CAGTGGATGGCGGCCTGAAGCCACACAGTGATATTGATTTGCTGGTTACGGTGACCGTAAGGCTTGATGA
AACAACGCGGCGAGCTTTGATCAACGACCTTTTGGAAACTTCGGCTTCCCCTGGAGAGAGCGAGATTCTC
CGCGCTGTAGAAGTCACCATTGTTGTGCACGACGACATCATTCCGTGGCGTTATCCAGCTAAGCGCGAAC
TGCAATTTGGAGAATGGCAGCGCAATGACATTCTTGCAGGTATCTTCGAGCCAGCCACGATCGACATTGA
TCTGGCTATCTTGCTGACAAAAGCAAGAGAACATAGCGTTGCCTTGGTAGGTCCAGCGGCGGAGGAACTC
TTTGATCCGGTTCCTGAACAGGATCTATTTGAGGCGCTAAATGAAACCTTAACGCTATGGAACTCGCCGC
CCGACTGGGCTGGCGATGAGCGAAATGTAGTGCTTACGTTGTCCCGCATTTGGTACAGCGCAGTAACCGG
CAAAATCGCGCCGAAGGATGTCGCTGCCGACTGGGCAATGGAGCGCCTGCCGGCCCAGTATCAGCCCGTC
ATACTTGAAGCTAGACAGGCTTATCTTGGACAAGAAGAAGATCGCTTGGCCTCGCGCGCAGATCAGTTGG
AAGAATTTGTCCACTACGTGAAAGGCGAGATCACCAAGGTAGTCGGCAAATAACCCTCGAGCCACCCATG
ACCAAAATCCCTTAACGTGAGTTACGCGTCGTTCCACTGAGCGTCAGACCCCGTAGAAAAGATCAAAGGA
TCTTCTTGAGATCCTTTTTTTCTGCGCGTAATCTGCTGCTTGCAAACAAAAAAACCACCGCTACCAGCGG
TGGTTTGTTTGCCGGATCAAGAGCTACCAACTCTTTTTCCGAAGGTAACTGGCTTCAGCAGAGCGCAGAT
ACCAAATACTGTTCTTCTAGTGTAGCCGTAGTTAGGCCACCACTTCAAGAACTCTGTAGCACCGCCTACA
TACCTCGCTCTGCTAATCCTGTTACCAGTGGCTGCTGCCAGTGGCGATAAGTCGTGTCTTACCGGGTTGG
ACTCAAGACGATAGTTACCGGATAAGGCGCAGCGGTCGGGCTGAACGGGGGGTTCGTGCACACAGCCCAG
CTTGGAGCGAACGACCTACACCGAACTGAGATACCTACAGCGTGAGCTATGAGAAAGCGCCACGCTTCCC
GAAGGGAGAAAGGCGGACAGGTATCCGGTAAGCGGCAGGGTCGGAACAGGAGAGCGCACGAGGGAGCTTC
CAGGGGGAAACGCCTGGTATCTTTATAGTCCTGTCGGGTTTCGCCACCTCTGACTTGAGCGTCGATTTTT
GTGATGCTCGTCAGGGGGGCGGAGCCTATGGAAAAACGCCAGCAACGCGGCCTTTTTACGGTTCCTGGCC
TTTTGCTGGCCTTTTGCTCACATGTTCTTTCCTGCGTTATCCCCTGATTCTGTGGATAACCGTATTACCG
CCTTTGAGTGAGCTGATACCGCTCGCCGCAGCCGAACGACCGAGCGCAGCGAGTCAGTGAGCGAGGAAGC
GGAAGAGCGCCCAATACGCAAACCGCCTCTCCCCGCGCGTTGGCCGATTCATTAATGCAGCTGGCACGAC
AGGTTTCCCGACTGGAAAGCGGGCAGTGAGCGCAACGCAATTAATACGCGTACCGCTAGCCAGGAAGAGT
TTGTAGAAACGCAAAAAGGCCATCCGTCAGGATGGCCTTCTGCTTAGTTTGATGCCTGGCAGTTTATGGC
GGGCGTCCTGCCCGCCACCCTCCGGGCCGTTGCTTCACAACGTTCAAATCCGCTCCCGGCGGATTTGTCC
TACTCAGGAGAGCGTTCACCGACAAACAACAGATAAAACGAAAGGCCCAGTCTTCCGACTGAGCCTTTCG
TTTTATTTGATGCCT
