>Addgene plasmid #82884 | pDONR223_DOK1_WT | depositor partial sequence | sequence record 157610 | Insert sequence
[1443 nt withheld, positions 1-1443]
TGA
